>Addgene plasmid #235851 | pME_Cp_0_3_032_rbcL_5'UTR_full_Nt | addgene full sequence | sequence record 488454 | Addgene NGS Result
GGTCTCGTACTATGTATTTGGCAAATCAAATACCATGGTCTAATAATCAAACATTCTGATTAGTTGATAA
TATTAGTATTAGTTGGAAATTTTGTGAAAGATTCCTGTGAAAAGTTTCATTAACACGGAATTCGTGTCGA
GTAGACCTTGTTGTTGTGAGAATTCTTAATTCATGAGTTGTAGGGAGGGATTTAATGTGAGACCACTCAT
CGCGACTAGTAGCGGCCGCTGCAGTCCGGCAAAAAAGGGCAAGGTGTCACCACCCTGCCCTTTTTCTTTA
AAACCGAAAAGATTACTTCGCGTTATGCAGGCTTCCTCGCTCACTGACTCGCTGCGCTCGGTCGTTCGGC
TGCGGCGAGCGGTATCAGCTCACTCAAAGGCGGTAATACGGTTATCCACAGAATCAGGGGATAACGCAGG
AAAGAACATGTGAGCAAAAGGCCAGCAAAAGGCCAGGAACCGTAAAAAGGCCGCGTTGCTGGCGTTTTTC
CACAGGCTCCGCCCCCCTGACGAGCATCACAAAAATCGACGCTCAAGTCAGAGGTGGCGAAACCCGACAG
GACTATAAAGATACCAGGCGTTTCCCCCTGGAAGCTCCCTCGTGCGCTCTCCTGTTCCGACCCTGCCGCT
TACCGGATACCTGTCCGCCTTTCTCCCTTCGGGAAGCGTGGCGCTTTCTCATAGCTCACGCTGTAGGTAT
CTCAGTTCGGTGTAGGTCGTTCGCTCCAAGCTGGGCTGTGTGCACGAACCCCCCGTTCAGCCCGACCGCT
GCGCCTTATCCGGTAACTATCGTCTTGAGTCCAACCCGGTAAGACACGACTTATCGCCACTGGCAGCAGC
CACTGGTAACAGGATTAGCAGAGCGAGGTATGTAGGCGGTGCTACAGAGTTCTTGAAGTGGTGGCCTAAC
TACGGCTACACTAGAAGAACAGTATTTGGTATCTGCGCTCTGCTGAAGCCAGTTACCTTCGGAAAAAGAG
TTGGTAGCTCTTGATCCGGCAAACAAACCACCGCTGGTAGCGGTGGTTTTTTTGTTTGCAAGCAGCAGAT
TACGCGCAGAAAAAAAGGATCTCAAGAAGATCCTTTGATCTTTTCTACGGGGTCTGACGCTCAGTGGAAC
GAAAACTCACGTTAAGGGATTTTGGTCATGAGATTATCAAAAAGGATCTTCACCTAGATCCTTTTAAATT
AAAAATGAAGTTTTAAATCAATCTAAAGTATATATGAGTAAACTTGGTCTGACAGCTCGAGGCTTGGATT
CTCACCAATAAAAAACGCCCGGCGGCAACCGAGCGTTCTGAACAAATCCAGATGGAGTTCTGAGGTCATT
ACTGGATCTATCAACAGGAGTCCAAGCGAGCTCGATATCAAATTACGCCCCGCCCTGCCACTCGTCGCAG
TACTGTTGTAATTCATTAAGCATTCTGCCGACATGGAAGCCATCACAAACGGCATGATGAACCTGAATCG
CCAGCGGCATCAGCACCTTGTCGCCTTGCGTATAATATTTGCCCATGGTGAAAACGGGGGCGAAGAAGTT
GTCCATATTGGCCACGTTTAAATCAAAACTGGTGAAACTCACCCAGGGATTGGCTGATACGAAAAACATA
TTCTCAATAAACCCTTTAGGGAAATAGGCCAGGTTTTCACCGTAACACGCCACATCTTGCGAATATATGT
GTAGAAACTGCCGGAAATCGTCGTGGTATTCACTCCAGAGTGATGAAAACGTTTCAGTTTGCTCATGGAA
AACGGTGTAACAAGGGTGAACACTATCCCATATCACCAGCTCACCGTCTTTCATTGCCATACGAAATTCC
GGATGAGCATTCATCAGGCGGGCAAGAATGTGAATAAAGGCCGGATAAAACTTGTGCTTATTTTTCTTTA
CGGTCTTTAAAAAGGCCGTAATATCCAGCTGAACGGTCTGGTTATAGGTACATTGAGCAACTGACTGAAA
TGCCTCAAAATGTTCTTTACGATGCCATTGGGATATATCAACGGTGGTATATCCAGTGATTTTTTTCTCC
ATTTTAGCTTCCTTAGCTCCTGAAAATCTCGATAACTCAAAAAATACGCCCGGTAGTGATCTTATTTCAT
TATGGTGAAAGTTGGAACCTCTTACGTGCCCGATCAACTCGAGTGCCACCTGACGTCTAAGAAACCATTA
TTATCATGACATTAACCTATAAAAATAGGCGTATCACGAGGCAGAATTTCAGATAAAAAAAATCCTTAGC
TTTCGCTAAGGATGATTTCTGGAATTCGCGGCCGCTTCTAGAGCGATGAGT
Features (pLannotate 1.2.2; 8 found; start..end, strand, type, name):
    215..234     +  misc_feature   BioBrick suffix: universal suffix for all parts
    235..292     +  terminator     his operon terminator: This putative transcriptin terminator from the E. coli his operon has a 2-bp deletion introduced during synthesis. Its efficiency has not been determined.
    487..1075    -  rep_origin     ori: high-copy-number ColE1/pMB1/pBR322/pUC origin of replication
   1258..1352    -  terminator     lambda t0 terminator: transcription terminator from phage lambda
   1376..2032    -  CDS            cat: CAT_ECOLX - Experimental evidence at protein level: Swiss-Prot protein existence level 1. This enzyme is an effector of chloramphenicol resistance in bacteria. From Escherichia coli. This protein is used as a marker in many commonly used cloning vectors, such as pACYC184.
   2033..2130    -  promoter       cat promoter: promoter of the E. coli cat gene encoding chloramphenicol acetyltransferase
   2216..2259    -  terminator     bacterial terminator: putative bacterial transcription terminator
   2262..2283    +  misc_feature   BioBrick prefix: BioBrick prefix for parts that do not start with "ATG"
