[The description below was written by a language model from this plasmid's Addgene catalogue record and pLannotate feature annotations shown in this document.]
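Description:
pME_Cp_0_3_032_rbcL_5'UTR_full_Nt is a small (about 2.3 kb) synthetic-biology part plasmid from a modular cloning toolkit developed for engineering the Chlamydomonas chloroplast. It is built on the pME_Cp_UAV_GFP backbone, whose name suggests a universal acceptor vector in which a GFP placeholder is replaced by the incoming part. The insert was introduced through BsaI sites that were destroyed during cloning, which is consistent with Golden Gate-style assembly. The plasmid is maintained in E. coli at high copy through a ColE1/pUC-type origin of replication. Selection is by chloramphenicol, using the cat gene (chloramphenicol acetyltransferase) driven by its native promoter and followed by the phage lambda t0 terminator.

The payload is a roughly 190 bp fragment containing the full-length 5' untranslated region of rbcL, the plastid gene for the Rubisco large subunit, from Nicotiana tabacum, with no mutations recorded. The automated annotation does not label this insert. It occupies the unannotated stretch between the BioBrick prefix and suffix sequences, which span the numbering origin of the circular map. Bacterial transcription terminators flank this cloning region, including a his operon terminator downstream and a putative terminator upstream, and these insulate the part from read-through transcription in E. coli.

The plasmid has no promoter, coding sequence or chloroplast homology arms for the part, so it is a storage and donor vector rather than an expression construct. Its expected use is to supply a standardised 5'UTR element, which in plastids generally influences transcript stability and translation initiation, for combination with promoters, coding sequences and 3'UTRs in higher-level chloroplast transgene assemblies. The record does not state the part's overhangs or how it performs.
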