Addgene plasmid #235851: pME_Cp_0_3_032_rbcL_5'UTR_full_Nt
Purpose: rbcL 5'UTR full Nicotiana tabacum
Depositing lab: Tobias Erb. Depositing organization: Max Planck Institute for Terrestrial Microbiology. Publication: A modular high-throughput approach for advancing synthetic biology in the chloroplast of Chlamydomonas. Inckemann RM, Chotel T, Burgis M, Brinkmann CK, Andreas L, Baumann J, Sharma P, Klose M, Barrett J, Ries F, Paczia N, Glatter T, Mackinder LCM, Willmund F, Erb TJ. Nat Plants. 2025 Nov;11(11):2332-2349. doi: 10.1038/s41477-025-02126-2. Epub 2025 Nov 3. PubMed 41184475.
Backbone
  Vector backbone: pME_Cp_UAV_GFP
  Backbone size w/o insert (bp): 2101
  Vector type: Synthetic Biology
Growth in bacteria
  Bacterial resistance: Chloramphenicol, 25 μg/mL
  Growth temperature: 37°C
  Growth strain: DH5alpha
  Copy number: High Copy
Gene/Insert
  Gene/Insert name: rbcL full 5'UTR Nt
  Species: Nicotiana tabacum
  Insert size (bp): 190
  Mutation: none
  Cloning method: Restriction Enzyme; 5′ cloning site BsaI (destroyed during cloning); 3′ cloning site BsaI (destroyed during cloning)
  Sequencing primers: 5′ CGTATCACGAGGCAGAATTTC; 3′ CCTGCATAACGCGAAGTAATC
Terms and licenses: Academic/Nonprofit Terms; Industry Terms: Not Available to Industry
Depositor comments: Please visit https://doi.org/10.1101/2024.05.08.593163 for bioRxiv preprint.
How to cite: pME_Cp_0_3_032_rbcL_5'UTR_full_Nt was a gift from Tobias Erb (Addgene plasmid # 235851 ; http://n2t.net/addgene:235851 ; RRID:Addgene_235851)
